Addgene plasmid #201188: pLTR-SFFV-PTPN2 transcript variant 3-WPRE-UbC-Emerald
Purpose: Lentiviral vector plasmid expressing human PTPN2 transcript variant 3 under the spleen focus-forming virus (SFFV) promoter and Emerald under the Ubiquitin C (UbC) promoter
Depositing lab: Bart Nieuwenhuis. Depositing organization: University of Cambridge.
Backbone
  Vector backbone: pHRsinUbEm
  Total vector size (bp): 11834
  Vector type: Mammalian Expression, Lentiviral
Growth in bacteria
  Bacterial resistance: Ampicillin, 100 μg/mL
  Growth temperature: 37°C
  Growth strain: NEB Stable
  Copy number: High Copy
Gene/Insert 1
  Gene/Insert name: PTPN2, transcript variant 3 (alt names: Protein Tyrosine Phosphatase Non-Receptor Type 2, transcript variant 3; TCELLPTP, transcript variant 3; TCPTP, transcript variant 3)
  Species: H. sapiens (human)
  Insert size (bp): 1059
  Entrez Gene: PTPN2 (a.k.a. PTN2, PTPT, TC-PTP, TC45, TC48, TCELLPTP, TCPTP)
  Cloning method: Restriction Enzyme; 5′ cloning site BamHI (not destroyed); 3′ cloning site NotHI (not destroyed)
  Sequencing primers: 5′ -
Gene/Insert 2
  Gene/Insert name: Emerald (alt name: EmGFP)
  Species: A. victoria
  Insert size (bp): 717
  Cloning method: Unknown
  Sequencing primers: 5′ -; 3′ -
Terms and licenses: Academic/Nonprofit Terms; Industry Terms: Not Available to Industry
How to cite: pLTR-SFFV-PTPN2 transcript variant 3-WPRE-UbC-Emerald was a gift from Bart Nieuwenhuis (Addgene plasmid # 201188 ; http://n2t.net/addgene:201188 ; RRID:Addgene_201188)
