[The description below was written by a language model from this plasmid's Addgene catalogue record and pLannotate feature annotations shown in this document.]
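Description:
pLTR-SFFV-PTPN2 transcript variant 3-WPRE-UbC-Emerald is an HIV-1-based lentiviral transfer plasmid of about 11.8 kb built on the pHRsinUbEm backbone, intended for mammalian expression after packaging into lentiviral particles. In bacteria it is maintained through a high-copy ColE1/pUC-type origin and selected with ampicillin via the β-lactamase gene. The plasmid backbone outside the viral region also carries legacy sequences: an SV40 promoter followed by fragmented E. coli gpt, SV40 small t intron and poly(A) sequences, and remnants of tetracycline resistance, rop and bom. The gpt annotations are split fragments, so the record does not establish a working mammalian selection marker.

The proviral portion runs from the 5' HIV-1 LTR through the Ψ packaging signal with a partial gag sequence, the Rev response element for Rev-dependent nuclear export of the genomic RNA, and the cPPT/CTS, which aids nuclear import of the reverse-transcribed genome. It ends in a ΔU3 self-inactivating 3' LTR that silences LTR promoter activity after integration. Between these elements sit two independent expression cassettes in the same orientation. The spleen focus-forming virus (SFFV) promoter drives human PTPN2 transcript variant 3 (roughly 1.06 kb), which encodes the non-receptor tyrosine phosphatase also known as TCPTP, followed by a partial WPRE that enhances transcript stability and expression. Immediately downstream, the human ubiquitin C promoter drives Emerald, a green fluorescent protein derived from Aequorea victoria. No epitope tag or fusion is annotated on PTPN2, so Emerald serves as a separate marker of transduced cells. The construct is suited to overexpressing this PTPN2 isoform in mammalian cells while identifying transduced cells by green fluorescence.
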