Features (pLannotate 1.2.2; 34 found; start..end, strand, type, name):
     48..305     +  LTR            5' LTR (truncated): truncated 5' long terminal repeat (LTR) from HIV-1
    352..477     +  misc_feature   HIV-1 Ψ: packaging signal of human immunodeficiency virus type 1
    461..799     +  CDS            HIV-1 gag (fragment): gag protein from human immunodeficiency virus 1; gag
    974..1207    +  misc_feature   RRE: The Rev response element (RRE) of HIV-1 allows for Rev-dependent mRNA export from the nucleus to the cytoplasm.
   1584..1684    +  CDS            Rev (fragment): human immunodeficiency virus 1 (HIV-1) Rev protein; rev; enhances nuclear export of unspliced and incompletely spliced viral mRNAs
   1721..1838    +  misc_feature   cPPT/CTS: central polypurine tract and central termination sequence of HIV-1
   1875..1907    -  misc_feature   MCS (fragment): pBluescript multiple cloning site
   1991..2398    +  promoter       SFFV promoter: spleen focus-forming virus long terminal repeat (LTR) promoter
   2413..3450    +  CDS            PTPN2 (fragment): PTN2_HUMAN - Also known as PTPT. Experimental evidence at protein level: Swiss-Prot protein existence level 1. Non-receptor type tyrosine-specific phosphatase that dephosphorylates receptor protein tyrosine kinases including INSR, EGFR, CSF1R, PDGFR. Also dephosphorylates non-receptor protein tyrosine kinases like JAK1, JAK2, JAK3, Src family kinases, STAT1, STAT3 and STAT6 either in the nucleus or the cytoplasm. Negatively regulates numerous signaling pathways and biological processes like hematopoiesis, inflammatory response, cell proliferation and differentiation, and glucose homeostasis. P
   3485..3515    +  misc_feature   MCS (fragment): pUC18/19 multiple cloning site
   3516..3534    +  misc_feature   MCS (fragment): pBluescript multiple cloning site
   3534..4039    +  misc_feature   WPRE (fragment): woodchuck hepatitis virus posttranscriptional regulatory element
   4032..5218    +  promoter       UbC promoter: human ubiquitin C promoter
   5254..5970    +  CDS            Emerald: Emerald is a basic (constitutively fluorescent) green fluorescent protein published in 1998, derived from Aequorea victoria. It is reported to be a very rapidly-maturing weak dimer.
   5998..6066    +  CDS            nef (fragment): NEF_HV1Z2 - Experimental evidence at protein level: Swiss-Prot protein existence level 1. Extracellular Nef protein targets CD4(+) T-lymphocytes for apoptosis by interacting with CXCR4 surface receptors. From Human immunodeficiency virus type 1 group M subtype D (isolate Z2/CDC-Z34) (HIV-1).
   6068..6301    +  LTR            3' LTR (ΔU3): self-inactivating 3' long terminal repeat (LTR) from HIV-1
   6326..6344    -  promoter       SP6 promoter: promoter for bacteriophage SP6 RNA polymerase
   6572..6851    +  CDS            TcR (fragment): tetracycline efflux protein; tet; confers resistance to tetracycline
   6852..6900    -  misc_feature   bom (fragment): basis of mobility region from pBR322
   7002..7037    -  CDS            rop (fragment): Rop protein, which maintains plasmids at low copy number; rop
   7132..7236    +  promoter       AmpR promoter: bla
   7237..8097    +  CDS            AmpR: β-lactamase; bla; confers resistance to ampicillin, carbenicillin, and related antibiotics
   8268..8856    +  rep_origin     ori: high-copy-number ColE1/pMB1/pBR322/pUC origin of replication
   9039..9095    +  CDS            lacI (fragment): lac repressor; lacI; The lac repressor binds to the lac operator to inhibit transcription in E. coli. This inhibition can be relieved by adding lactose or isopropyl-β-D-thiogalactopyranoside (IPTG).
   9102..9431    +  promoter       SV40 promoter: SV40 enhancer and early promoter
   9631..9750    +  CDS            gpt (fragment): XGPT_ECOLI - Also known as gpp, gxu. Experimental evidence at protein level: Swiss-Prot protein existence level 1. Purine salvage pathway enzyme that catalyzes the transfer of the ribosyl-5-phosphate group from 5-phospho-alpha-D-ribose 1- diphosphate (PRPP) to the N9 position of the 6-oxopurines guanine and xanthine to form the corresponding ribonucleotides GMP (guanosine 5'- monophosphate) and XMP (xanthosine 5'-monophosphate), with the release of PPi. To a lesser extent, also acts on hypoxanthine (PubMed:9100006, PubMed:3886014). Does not ribophosphorylate adenine (PubMed:3886014). From Esch
   9750..10085   +  CDS            gpt (fragment): XGPT_ECOLI - Also known as gpp, gxu. Experimental evidence at protein level: Swiss-Prot protein existence level 1. Purine salvage pathway enzyme that catalyzes the transfer of the ribosyl-5-phosphate group from 5-phospho-alpha-D-ribose 1- diphosphate (PRPP) to the N9 position of the 6-oxopurines guanine and xanthine to form the corresponding ribonucleotides GMP (guanosine 5'- monophosphate) and XMP (xanthosine 5'-monophosphate), with the release of PPi. To a lesser extent, also acts on hypoxanthine (PubMed:9100006, PubMed:3886014). Does not ribophosphorylate adenine (PubMed:3886014). From Esch
  10180..10485   +  CDS            frsA (fragment): FRSA_ECOLI - Also known as yafA. Experimental evidence at protein level: Swiss-Prot protein existence level 1. Catalyzes the hydrolysis of esters (PubMed:15808744). Displays esterase activity toward pNP-butyrate (PubMed:15808744). May stimulate mixed-acid fermentation by acting as a fermentation/respiration switch that down-regulates respiration and up- regulates fermentation rates (PubMed:15169777). From Escherichia coli (strain K12).
  10489..10563   +  CDS            small t antigen (fragment): SV40 (simian virus 40) small t antigen
  10565..10630   +  intron         small t intron: SV40 (simian virus 40) small t antigen intron
  10760..10780   +  CDS            SV40 NLS: nuclear localization signal of SV40 (simian virus 40) large T antigen
  11099..11182   +  CDS            large T antigen (fragment): large T antigen from SV40 (simian virus 40)
  11205..11339   +  polyA_signal   SV40 poly(A) signal: SV40 polyadenylation signal
  11507..11835   +  LTR            3' LTR (fragment): 3' long terminal repeat (LTR) from HIV-1
>Addgene plasmid #201188 | pLTR-SFFV-PTPN2 transcript variant 3-WPRE-UbC-Emerald | addgene full sequence | sequence record 398098 | Addgene NGS Result
TGATATCGAGCTTGCTACAAGGGACTTTCCGCTGGGGACTTTCCAGGGAGGCGTGGCCTGGGCGGGACTG
GGGAGTGGCGAGCCCTCAGATCCTGCATATAAGCAGCTGCTTTTTGCCTGTACTGGGTCTCTCTGGTTAG
ACCAGATCTGAGCCTGGGAGCTCTCTGGCTAACTAGGGAACCCACTGCTTAAGCCTCAATAAAGCTTGCC
TTGAGTGCTTCAAGTAGTGTGTGCCCGTCTGTTGTGTGACTCTGGTAACTAGAGATCCCTCAGACCCTTT
TAGTCAGTGTGGAAAATCTCTAGCAGTGGCGCCCGAACAGGGACTTGAAAGCGAAAGGGAAACCAGAGGA
GCTCTCTCGACGCAGGACTCGGCTTGCTGAAGCGCGCACGGCAAGAGGCGAGGGGCGGCGACTGGTGAGT
ACGCCAAAAATTTTGACTAGCGGAGGCTAGAAGGAGAGAGATGGGTGCGAGAGCGTCAGTATTAAGCGGG
GGAGAATTAGATCGCGATGGGAAAAAATTCGGTTAAGGCCAGGGGGAAAGAAAAAATATAAATTAAAACA
TATAGTATGGGCAAGCAGGGAGCTAGAACGATTCGCAGTTAATCCTGGCCTGTTAGAAACATCAGAAGGC
TGTAGACAAATACTGGGACAGCTACAACCATCCCTTCAGACAGGATCAGAAGAACTTAGATCATTATATA
ATACAGTAGCAACCCTCTATTGTGTGCATCAAAGGATAGAGATAAAAGACACCAAGGAAGCTTTAGACAA
GATAGAGGAAGAGCAAAACAAAAGTAAGACCACCGCACAGCAAGCGGCCGGCCGCTGATCTTCAGACCTG
GAGGAGGAGATATGAGGGACAATTGGAGAAGTGAATTATATAAATATAAAGTAGTAAAAATTGAACCATT
AGGAGTAGCACCCACCAAGGCAAAGAGAAGAGTGGTGCAGAGAGAAAAAAGAGCAGTGGGAATAGGAGCT
TTGTTCCTTGGGTTCTTGGGAGCAGCAGGAAGCACTATGGGCGCAGCGTCAATGACGCTGACGGTACAGG
CCAGACAATTATTGTCTGGTATAGTGCAGCAGCAGAACAATTTGCTGAGGGCTATTGAGGCGCAACAGCA
TCTGTTGCAACTCACAGTCTGGGGCATCAAGCAGCTCCAGGCAAGAATCCTGGCTGTGGAAAGATACCTA
AAGGATCAACAGCTCCTGGGGATTTGGGGTTGCTCTGGAAAACTCATTTGCACCACTGCTGTGCCTTGGA
ATGCTAGTTGGAGTAATAAATCTCTGGAACAGATTTGGAATCACACGACCTGGATGGAGTGGGACAGAGA
AATTAACAATTACACAAGCTTAATACACTCCTTAATTGAAGAATCGCAAAACCAGCAAGAAAAGAATGAA
CAAGAATTATTGGAATTAGATAAATGGGCAAGTTTGTGGAATTGGTTTAACATAACAAATTGGCTGTGGT
ATATAAAATTATTCATAATGATAGTAGGAGGCTTGGTAGGTTTAAGAATAGTTTTTGCTGTACTTTCTAT
AGTGAATAGAGTTAGGCAGGGATATTCACCATTATCGTTTCAGACCCACCTCCCAACCCCGAGGGGACCC
GACAGGCCCGAAGGAATAGAAGAAGAAGGTGGAGAGAGAGACAGAGACAGATCCATTCGATTAGTGAACG
GATCTCGACGGTATCGCCAAATGGCAGTATTCATCCACAATTTTAAAAGAAAAGGGGGGATTGGGGGGTA
CAGTGCAGGGGAAAGAATAGTAGACATAATAGCAACAGACATACAAACTAAAGAATTACAAAAACAAATT
ACAAAAATTCAAAATTTTCGGGTTTATTACAGGGACAGCAGAGATCCAGTTTGGATCGATAAGCTTGATA
TCGAATTCCTGCAGCCCCGATAAAATAAAAGATTTTATTTAGTCTCCAGAAAAAGGGGGGAATGAAAGAC
CCCACCTGTAGGTTTGGCAAGCTAGCTGCAGTAACGCCATTTTGCAAGGCATGGAAAAATACCAAACCAA
GAATAGAGAAGTTCAGATCAAGGGCGGGTACATGAAAATAGCTAACGTTGGGCCAAACAGGATATCTGCG
GTGAGCAGTTTCGGCCCCGGCCCGGGGCCAAGAACAGATGGTCACCGCAGTTTCGGCCCCGGCCCGAGGC
CAAGAACAGATGGTCCCCAGATATGGCCCAACCCTCAGCAGTTTCTTAAGACCCATCAGATGTTTCCAGG
CTCCCCCAAGGACCTGAAATGACCCTGCGCCTTATTTGAATTAACCAATCAGCCTGCTTCTCGCTTCTGT
TCGCGCGCTTCTGCTTCCCGAGCTCTATAAAAGAGCTCACAACCCCTCACTCGGCGCGCCAGTCCTCCGA
CAGACTGAGTCGCCCGGGGGGGATCCGCCACCATGCCCACCACCATCGAGCGGGAGTTCGAAGAGTTGGA
TACTCAGCGTCGCTGGCAGCCGCTGTACTTGGAAATTCGAAATGAGTCCCATGACTATCCTCATAGAGTG
GCCAAGTTTCCAGAAAACAGAAATCGAAACAGATACAGAGATGTAAGCCCATATGATCACAGTCGTGTTA
AACTGCAAAATGCTGAGAATGATTATATTAATGCCAGTTTAGTTGACATAGAAGAGGCACAAAGGAGTTA
CATCTTAACACAGGGTCCACTTCCTAACACATGCTGCCATTTCTGGCTTATGGTTTGGCAGCAGAAGACC
AAAGCAGTTGTCATGCTGAACCGCATTGTGGAGAAAGAATCGGTTAAATGTGCACAGTACTGGCCAACAG
ATGACCAAGAGATGCTGTTTAAAGAAACAGGATTCAGTGTGAAGCTCTTGTCAGAAGATGTGAAGTCGTA
TTATACAGTACATCTACTACAATTAGAAAATATCAATAGTGGTGAAACCAGAACAATATCTCACTTTCAT
TATACTACCTGGCCAGATTTTGGAGTCCCTGAATCACCAGCTTCATTTCTCAATTTCTTGTTTAAAGTGA
GAGAATCTGGCTCCTTGAACCCTGACCATGGGCCTGCGGTGATCCACTGTAGTGCAGGCATTGGGCGCTC
TGGCACCTTCTCTCTGGTAGACACTTGTCTTGTTTTGATGGAAAAAGGAGATGATATTAACATAAAACAA
GTGTTACTGAACATGAGAAAATACCGAATGGGTCTTATTCAGACCCCAGATCAACTGAGATTCTCATACA
TGGCTATAATAGAAGGAGCAAAATGTATAAAGGGAGATTCTAGTATACAGAAACGATGGAAAGAACTTTC
TAAGGAAGACTTATCTCCTGCCTTTGATCATTCACCAAACAAAATAATGACTGAAAAATACAATGGGAAC
AGAATAGGTCTAGAAGAAGAAAAACTGACAGGTGACCGATGTACAGGACTTTCCTCTAAAATGCAAGATA
CAATGGAGGAGAACAGTGAGAGGCCAAGATTGACAGACACCTAAGCGGCCGCGACTCTAGAGTCGACCTG
CAGGCATGCAAGCTTGATATCAAGCTTATCGATAATCAACCTCTGGATTACAAAATTTGTGAAAGATTGA
CTGGTATTCTTAACTATGTTGCTCCTTTTACGCTATGTGGATACGCTGCTTTAATGCCTTTGTATCATGC
TATTGCTTCCCGTATGGCTTTCATTTTCTCCTCCTTGTATAAATCCTGGTTGCTGTCTCTTTATGAGGAG
TTGTGGCCCGTTGTCAGGCAACGTGGCGTGGTGTGCACTGTGTTTGCTGACGCAACCCCCACTGGTTGGG
GCATTGCCACCACCTGTCAGCTCCTTTCCGGGACTTTCGCTTTCCCCCTCCCTATTGCCACGGCGGAACT
CATCGCCGCCTGCCTTGCCCGCTGCTGGACAGGGGCTCGGCTGTTGGGCACTGACAATTCCGTGGTGTTG
TCGGGGAAATCATCGTCCTTTCCTTGGCTGCTCGCCTGTGTTGCCACCTGGATTCTGCGCGGGACGTCCT
TCTGCTACGTCCCTTCGGCCCTCAATCCAGCGGACCTTCCTTCCCGCGGGCGCCCCCCTCCTCACGGCGA
GCGCTGCCACGTCAGACGAAGGGCGCAGCGAGCGTCCTGATCCTTCCGCCCGGACGCTCAGGACAGCGGC
CCGCTGCTCATAAGACTCGGCCTTAGAACCCCAGTATCAGCAGAAGGACATTTTAGGACGGGACTTGGGT
GACTCTAGGGCACTGGTTTTCTTTCCAGAGAGCGGAACAGGCGAGGAAAAGTAGTCCCTTCTCGGCGATT
CTGCGGAGGGATCTCCGTGGGGCGGTGAACGCCGATGATTATATAAGGACGCGCCGGGTGTGGCACAGCT
AGTTCCGTCGCAGCCGGGATTTGGGTCGCGGTTCTTGTTTGTGGATCGCTGTGATCGTCACTTGGTGAGT
AGCGGGCTGCTGGGCTGGCCGGGGCTTTCGTGGCCGCCGGGCCGCTCGGTGGGACGGAAGCGTGTGGAGA
GACCGCCAAGGGCTGTAGTCTGGGTCCGCGAGCAAGGTTGCCCTGAACTGGGGGTTGGGGGGAGCGCAGC
AAAATGGCGGCTGTTCCCGAGTCTTGAATGGAAGACGCTTGTGAGGCGGGCTGTGAGGTCGTTGAAACAA
GGTGGGGGGCATGGTGGGCGGCAAGAACCCAAGGTCTTGAGGCCTTCGCTAATGCGGGAAAGCTCTTATT
CGGGTGAGATGGGCTGGGGCACCATCTGGGGACCCTGACGTGAAGTTTGTCACTGACTGGAGAACTCGGT
TTGTCGTCTGTTGCGGGGGCGGCAGTTATGGCGGTGCCGTTGGGCAGTGCACCCGTACCTTTGGGAGCGC
GCGCCCTCGTCGTGTCGTGACGTCACCCGTTCTGTTGGCTTATAATGCAGGGTGGGGCCACCTGCCGGTA
GGTGTGCGGTAGGCTTTTCTCCGTCGCAGGACGCAGGGTTCGGGCCTAGGGTAGGCTCTCCTGAATCGAC
AGGCGCCGGACCTCTGGTGAGGGGAGGGATAAGTGAGGCGTCAGTTTCTTTGGTCGGTTTTATGTACCTA
TCTTCTTAAGTAGCTGAAGCTCCGGTTTTGAACTATGCGCTCGGGGTTGGCGAGTGTGTTTTGTGAAGTT
TTTTAGGCACCTTTTGAAATGTAATCATTTGGGTCAATATGTAATTTTCAGTGTTAGACTAGTAAATTGT
CCGCTAAATTCTGGCCGTTTTTGGCTTTTTTGTTAGACGAAGCTTGGTACCGAGCTCGGATCAATTCGCC
ACCATGGTGAGCAAGGGCGAGGAGCTGTTCACCGGGGTGGTGCCCATCCTGGTCGAGCTGGACGGCGACG
TAAACGGCCACAAGTTCAGCGTGTCCGGCGAGGGCGAGGGCGATGCCACCTACGGCAAGCTGACCCTGAA
GTTCATCTGCACCACCGGCAAGCTGCCCGTGCCCTGGCCCACCCTCGTGACCACCTTGACCTACGGCGTG
CAGTGCTTCGCCCGCTACCCCGACCACATGAAGCAGCACGACTTCTTCAAGTCCGCCATGCCCGAAGGCT
ACGTCCAGGAGCGCACCATCTTCTTCAAGGACGACGGCAACTACAAGACCCGCGCCGAGGTGAAGTTCGA
GGGCGACACCCTGGTGAACCGCATCGAGCTGAAGGGCATCGACTTCAAGGAGGACGGCAACATCCTGGGG
CACAAGCTGGAGTACAACTACAACAGCCACAAGGTCTATATCACCGCCGACAAGCAGAAGAACGGCATCA
AGGTGAACTTCAAGACCCGCCACAACATCGAGGACGGCAGCGTGCAGCTCGCCGACCACTACCAGCAGAA
CACCCCCATCGGCGACGGCCCCGTGCTGCTGCCCGACAACCACTACCTGAGCACCCAGTCCGCCCTGAGC
AAAGACCCCAACGAGAAGCGCGATCACATGGTCCTGCTGGAGTTCGTGACCGCCGCCGGGATCACTCTCG
GCATGGACGAGCTGTACAAGTAACTCGAGGGAATTAATTCGAGCTCGGTACCTTTAAGACCAATGACTTA
CAAGGCAGCTGTAGATCTTAGCCACTTTTTAAAAGAAAAGGGGGGACTGGAAGGGCTAATTCACTCCCAA
CGAAGACAAGATCTGCTTTTTGCTTGTACTGGGTCTCTCTGGTTAGACCAGATCTGAGCCTGGGAGCTCT
CTGGCTAACTAGGGAACCCACTGCTTAAGCCTCAATAAAGCTTGCCTTGAGTGCTTCAAGTAGTGTGTGC
CCGTCTGTTGTGTGACTCTGGTAACTAGAGATCCCTCAGACCCTTTTAGTCAGTGTGGAAAATCTCTAGC
AGCATCTAGAATTAATTCCGTGTATTCTATAGTGTCACCTAAATCGTATGTGTATGATACATAAGGTTAT
GTATTAATTGTAGCCGCGTTCTAACGACAATATGTACAAGCCTAATTGTGTAGCATCTGGCTTACTGAAG
CAGACCCTATCATCTCTCTCGTAAACTGCCGTCAGAGTCGGTTTGGTTGGACGAACCTTCTGAGTTTCTG
GTAACGCCGTCCCGCACCCGGAAATGGTCAGCGAACCAATCAGCAGGGTCATCGCTAGCCAGATCCTCTA
CGCCGGACGCATCGTGGCCGGCATCACCGGCGCCACAGGTGCGGTTGCTGGCGCCTATATCGCCGACATC
ACCGATGGGGAAGATCGGGCTCGCCACTTCGGGCTCATGAGCGCTTGTTTCGGCGTGGGTATGGTGGCAG
GCCCCGTGGCCGGGGGACTGTTGGGCGCCATCTCCTTGCATGCACCATTCCTTGCGGCGGCGGTGCTCAA
CGGCCTCAACCTACTACTGGGCTGCTTCCTAATGCAGGAGTCGCATAAGGGAGAGCGTCGAATGGTGCAC
TCTCAGTACAATCTGCTCTGATGCCGCATAGTTAAGCCAGCCCCGACACCCGCCAACACCCGCTGACGCG
CCCTGACGGGCTTGTCTGCTCCCGGCATCCGCTTACAGACAAGCTGTGACCGTCTCCGGGAGCTGCATGT
GTCAGAGGTTTTCACCGTCATCACCGAAACGCGCGAGACGAAAGGGCCTCGTGATACGCCTATTTTTATA
GGTTAATGTCATGATAATAATGGTTTCTTAGACGTCAGGTGGCACTTTTCGGGGAAATGTGCGCGGAACC
CCTATTTGTTTATTTTTCTAAATACATTCAAATATGTATCCGCTCATGAGACAATAACCCTGATAAATGC
TTCAATAATATTGAAAAAGGAAGAGTATGAGTATTCAACATTTCCGTGTCGCCCTTATTCCCTTTTTTGC
GGCATTTTGCCTTCCTGTTTTTGCTCACCCAGAAACGCTGGTGAAAGTAAAAGATGCTGAAGATCAGTTG
GGTGCACGAGTGGGTTACATCGAACTGGATCTCAACAGCGGTAAGATCCTTGAGAGTTTTCGCCCCGAAG
AACGTTTTCCAATGATGAGCACTTTTAAAGTTCTGCTATGTGGCGCGGTATTATCCCGTATTGACGCCGG
GCAAGAGCAACTCGGTCGCCGCATACACTATTCTCAGAATGACTTGGTTGAGTACTCACCAGTCACAGAA
AAGCATCTTACGGATGGCATGACAGTAAGAGAATTATGCAGTGCTGCCATAACCATGAGTGATAACACTG
CGGCCAACTTACTTCTGACAACGATCGGAGGACCGAAGGAGCTAACCGCTTTTTTGCACAACATGGGGGA
TCATGTAACTCGCCTTGATCGTTGGGAACCGGAGCTGAATGAAGCCATACCAAACGACGAGCGTGACACC
ACGATGCCTGTAGCAATGGCAACAACGTTGCGCAAACTATTAACTGGCGAACTACTTACTCTAGCTTCCC
GGCAACAATTAATAGACTGGATGGAGGCGGATAAAGTTGCAGGACCACTTCTGCGCTCGGCCCTTCCGGC
TGGCTGGTTTATTGCTGATAAATCTGGAGCCGGTGAGCGTGGGTCTCGCGGTATCATTGCAGCACTGGGG
CCAGATGGTAAGCCCTCCCGTATCGTAGTTATCTACACGACGGGGAGTCAGGCAACTATGGATGAACGAA
ATAGACAGATCGCTGAGATAGGTGCCTCACTGATTAAGCATTGGTAACTGTCAGACCAAGTTTACTCATA
TATACTTTAGATTGATTTAAAACTTCATTTTTAATTTAAAAGGATCTAGGTGAAGATCCTTTTTGATAAT
CTCATGACCAAAATCCCTTAACGTGAGTTTTCGTTCCACTGAGCGTCAGACCCCGTAGAAAAGATCAAAG
GATCTTCTTGAGATCCTTTTTTTCTGCGCGTAATCTGCTGCTTGCAAACAAAAAAACCACCGCTACCAGC
GGTGGTTTGTTTGCCGGATCAAGAGCTACCAACTCTTTTTCCGAAGGTAACTGGCTTCAGCAGAGCGCAG
ATACCAAATACTGTTCTTCTAGTGTAGCCGTAGTTAGGCCACCACTTCAAGAACTCTGTAGCACCGCCTA
CATACCTCGCTCTGCTAATCCTGTTACCAGTGGCTGCTGCCAGTGGCGATAAGTCGTGTCTTACCGGGTT
GGACTCAAGACGATAGTTACCGGATAAGGCGCAGCGGTCGGGCTGAACGGGGGGTTCGTGCACACAGCCC
AGCTTGGAGCGAACGACCTACACCGAACTGAGATACCTACAGCGTGAGCTATGAGAAAGCGCCACGCTTC
CCGAAGGGAGAAAGGCGGACAGGTATCCGGTAAGCGGCAGGGTCGGAACAGGAGAGCGCACGAGGGAGCT
TCCAGGGGGAAACGCCTGGTATCTTTATAGTCCTGTCGGGTTTCGCCACCTCTGACTTGAGCGTCGATTT
TTGTGATGCTCGTCAGGGGGGCGGAGCCTATGGAAAAACGCCAGCAACGCGGCCTTTTTACGGTTCCTGG
CCTTTTGCTGGCCTTTTGCTCACATGTTCTTTCCTGCGTTATCCCCTGATTCTGTGGATAACCGTATTAC
CGCCTTTGAGTGAGCTGATACCGCTCGCCGCAGCCGAACGACCGAGCGCAGCGAGTCAGTGAGCGAGGAA
GCGGAAGAGCGCCCAATACGCAAACCGCCTCTCCCCGCGCGTTGGCCGATTCATTAATGCAGCTGTGGAA
TGTGTGTCAGTTAGGGTGTGGAAAGTCCCCAGGCTCCCCAGCAGGCAGAAGTATGCAAAGCATGCATCTC
AATTAGTCAGCAACCAGGTGTGGAAAGTCCCCAGGCTCCCCAGCAGGCAGAAGTATGCAAAGCATGCATC
TCAATTAGTCAGCAACCATAGTCCCGCCCCTAACTCCGCCCATCCCGCCCCTAACTCCGCCCAGTTCCGC
CCATTCTCCGCCCCATGGCTGACTAATTTTTTTTATTTATGCAGAGGCCGAGGCCGCCTCGGCCTCTGAG
CTATTCCAGAAGTAGTGAGGAGGCTTTTTTGGAGGCCTAGGCTTTTGCAAAAAGCTTGGACACAAGACAG
GCTTGCGAGATATGTTTGAGAATACCACTTTATCCCGCGTCAGGGAGAGGCAGTGCGTAAAAAGACGCGG
ACTCATGTGAAATACTGGTTTTTAGTGCGCCAGATCTCTATAATCTCGCGCAACCTATTTTCCCCTCGAA
CACTTTTTAAGCCGTAGATAAACAGGCTGGGACACTTCACATGAGCGAAAAATACATCGTCACCTGGGAC
ATGTTGCAGATCCATGCACGTAAACTCGCAAGCCGACTGATGCCTTCTGAACAATGGAAAGGCATTATTG
CCGTAAGCCGTGGCGGTCTGTACCGGGTGCGTTACTGGCGCGTGAACTGGGTATTCGTCATGTCGATACC
GTTTGTATTTCCAGCTACGATCACGACAACCAGCGCGAGCTTAAAGTGCTGAAACGCGCAGAAGGCGATG
GCGAAGGCTTCATCGTTATTGATGACCTGGTGGATACCGGTGGTACTGCGGTTGCGATTCGTGAAATGTA
TCCAAAAGCGCACTTTGTCACCATCTTCGCAAAACCGGCTGGTCGTCCGCTGGTTGATGACTATGTTGTT
GATATCCCGCAAGATACCTGGATTGAACAGCCGTGGGATATGGGCGTCGTATTCGTCCCGCCAATCTCCG
GTCGCTAATCTTTTCAACGCCTGGCACTGCCGGGCGTTGTTCTTTTTAACTTCAGGCGGGTTACAATAGT
TTCCAGTAAGTATTCTGGAGGCTGCATCCATGACACAGGCAAACCTGAGCGAAACCCTGTTCAAACCCCG
CTTTAAACATCCTGAAACCTCGACGCTAGTCCGCCGCTTTAATCACGGCGCACAACCGCCTGTGCAGTCG
GCCCTTGATGGTAAAACCATCCCTCACTGGTATCGCATGATTAACCGTCTGATGTGGATCTGGCGCGGCA
TTGACCCACGCGAAATCCTCGACGTCCAGGCACGTATTGTGATGAGCGATGCCGAACGTACCGACGATGA
TTTATACGATACGGTGATTGGCTACCGTGGCGGCAACTGGATTTATGAGTGGGCCCCGGATCTTTGTGAA
GGAACCTTACTTCTGTGGTGTGACATAATTGGACAAACTACCTACAGAGATTTAAAGCTCTAAGGTAAAT
ATAAAATTTTTAAGTGTATAATGTGTTAAACTACTGATTCTAATTGTTTGTGTATTTTAGATTCCAACCT
ATGGAACTGATGAATGGGAGCAGTGGTGGAATGCCTTTAATGAGGAAAACCTGTTTTGCTCAGAAGAAAT
GCCATCTAGTGATGATGAGGCTACTGCTGACTCTCAACATTCTACTCCTCCAAAAAAGAAGAGAAAGGTA
GAAGACCCCAAGGACTTTCCTTCAGAATTGCTAAGTTTTTTGAGTCATGCTGTGTTTAGTAATAGAACTC
TTGCTTGCTTTGCTATTTACACCACAAAGGAAAAAGCTGCACTGCTATACAAGAAAATTATGGAAAAATA
TTCTGTAACCTTTATAAGTAGGCATAACAGTTATAATCATAACATACTGTTTTTTCTTACTCCACACAGG
CATAGAGTGTCTGCTATTAATAACTATGCTCAAAAATTGTGTACCTTTAGCTTTTTAATTTGTAAAGGGG
TTAATAAGGAATATTTGATGTATAGTGCCTTGACTAGAGATCATAATCAGCCATACCACATTTGTAGAGG
TTTTACTTGCTTTAAAAAACCTCCCACACCTCCCCCTGAACCTGAAACATAAAATGAATGCAATTGTTGT
TGTTAACTTGTTTATTGCAGCTTATAATGGTTACAAATAAAGCAATAGCATCACAAATTTCACAAATAAA
GCATTTTTTTCACTGCATTCTAGTTGTGGTTTGTCCAAACTCATCAATGTATCTTATCATGTCTGGATCA
ACTGGATAACTCAAGCTAACCAAAATCATCCCAAACTTCCCACCCCATACCCTATTACCACTGCCAATTA
CCTGTGGTTTCATTTACTCTAAACCTGTGATTCCTCTGAATTATTTTCATTTTAAAGAAATTGTATTTGT
TAAATATGTACTACAAACTTAGTAGTTGGAAGGGCTAATTCACTCCCAAAGAAGACAAGATATCCTTGAT
CTGTGGATCTACCACACACAAGGCTACTTCCCTGATTAGCAGAACTACACACCAGGGCCAGGGGTCAGAT
ATCCACTGACCTTTGGATGGTGCTACAAGCTAGTACCAGTTGAGCCAGATAAGGTAGAAGAGGCCAATAA
AGGAGAGAACACCAGCTTGTTACACCCTGTGAGCCTGCATGGGATGGATGACCCGGAGAGAGAAGTGTTA
GAGTGGAGGTTTGACAGCCGCCTAGCATTTCATCACGTGGCCCGAGAGCTGCATCCGGAGTACTTCAAGA
ACTGC
